Addgene plasmid #184698: pLV-EF1a-ArgSen (-)NLS
Purpose: Lentiviral transfer plasmid for expression of ArgSen (-)NLS
Depositing lab: Brian Van Tine. Depositing organization: Washington University in Saint Louis. Publication: Intracellular arginine-dependent translation sensor reveals the dynamics of arginine starvation response and resistance in ASS1-negative cells. Rogers LC, Zhou J, Baker A, Schutt CR, Panda PK, Van Tine BA. Cancer Metab. 2021 Jan 21;9(1):4. doi: 10.1186/s40170-021-00238-9. PubMed 33478587.
Backbone
  Vector backbone: pLV-EF1a-IRES-Puro
  Backbone manufacturer: Addgene
  Backbone size w/o insert (bp): 8693
  Vector type: Mammalian Expression, Lentiviral
  Selectable markers: Puromycin
Growth in bacteria
  Bacterial resistance: Ampicillin, 100 μg/mL
  Growth temperature: 37°C
  Growth strain: NEB Stable
  Copy number: High Copy
Gene/Insert
  Gene/Insert name: ArgSen (-)NLS
  Species: Synthetic
  Insert size (bp): 1563
  Promoter: EF1a
  Cloning method: Restriction Enzyme; 5′ cloning site AscI (not destroyed); 3′ cloning site NotI (not destroyed)
  Sequencing primers: 5′ TCAAGCCTCAGACAGTGGTTC; 3′ CTTCGGCCAGTAACGTTAGG
Terms and licenses: Academic/Nonprofit Terms; Industry Terms: Not Available to Industry
How to cite: pLV-EF1a-ArgSen (-)NLS was a gift from Brian Van Tine (Addgene plasmid # 184698 ; http://n2t.net/addgene:184698 ; RRID:Addgene_184698)
