[The description below was written by a language model from this plasmid's Addgene catalogue record and pLannotate feature annotations shown in this document.]
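Description:
pLV-EF1a-ArgSen (-)NLS is an HIV-1-based lentiviral transfer plasmid built on the pLV-EF1a-IRES-Puro backbone, for stable expression in mammalian cells of ArgSen, a synthetic intracellular sensor of arginine-dependent translation, in a version lacking a nuclear localisation signal. In bacteria it is maintained through a high-copy ColE1/pUC-type origin with ampicillin selection (AmpR under its own promoter). A remnant of the lac promoter/operator region is also present in the backbone.

The viral portion runs between two annotated truncated HIV-1 LTRs and carries the Ψ packaging signal with an adjoining gag fragment, the Rev response element for Rev-dependent nuclear export of the genomic RNA, and the cPPT/CTS, which aids nuclear import of the reverse-transcribed genome. Nef fragments flank the LTR regions, and an SV40 poly(A) signal lies in the backbone. Because the plasmid encodes no functional viral proteins, packaging and envelope functions have to be supplied in trans to make particles.

The human EF-1α core promoter with its intron A drives a bicistronic transcript. The first cistron is the roughly 1.6 kb synthetic ArgSen insert, cloned between AscI and NotI. Automated annotation matches its upstream part to short fragments resembling thymidylate synthase, measles virus P/V protein and Rad23b, followed by mCherry. The record does not explain what these segments do, so they may simply be similarity hits within a designed sequence, with mCherry as the likely fluorescent readout. An EMCV IRES then allows translation of puromycin N-acetyltransferase from the same mRNA for selection of transduced cells, and a WPRE enhances transcript expression. The associated publication concerns monitoring of arginine starvation response and resistance in ASS1-negative cells.
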