Features (pLannotate 1.2.2; 26 found; start..end, strand, type, name):
    244..501     +  LTR            5' LTR (truncated): truncated 5' long terminal repeat (LTR) from HIV-1
    653..669     -  protein_bind   lac operator: The lac repressor binds to the lac operator to inhibit transcription in E. coli. This inhibition can be relieved by adding lactose or isopropyl-β-D-thiogalactopyranoside (IPTG). lac repressor encoded by lacI
    677..707     -  promoter       lac promoter: promoter for the E. coli lac operon
    722..743     -  protein_bind   CAP binding site: CAP binding activates transcription in the presence of cAMP. E. coli catabolite activator protein
    756..848     -  CDS            lacI (fragment): lac repressor; lacI; The lac repressor binds to the lac operator to inhibit transcription in E. coli. This inhibition can be relieved by adding lactose or isopropyl-β-D-thiogalactopyranoside (IPTG).
   1031..1619    -  rep_origin     ori: high-copy-number ColE1/pMB1/pBR322/pUC origin of replication
   1790..2650    -  CDS            AmpR: β-lactamase; bla; confers resistance to ampicillin, carbenicillin, and related antibiotics
   2651..2755    -  promoter       AmpR promoter: bla
   2803..2937    +  polyA_signal   SV40 poly(A) signal: SV40 polyadenylation signal
   3104..3433    +  CDS            nef (fragment): NEF_HV1BR - Experimental evidence at protein level: Swiss-Prot protein existence level 1. Extracellular Nef protein targets CD4(+) T-lymphocytes for apoptosis by interacting with CXCR4 surface receptors (PubMed:14990729). From Human immunodeficiency virus type 1 group M subtype B (isolate BRU/LAI) (HIV-1).
   3481..3738    +  LTR            5' LTR (truncated): truncated 5' long terminal repeat (LTR) from HIV-1
   3785..3910    +  misc_feature   HIV-1 Ψ: packaging signal of human immunodeficiency virus type 1
   3894..4232    +  CDS            HIV-1 gag (fragment): gag protein from human immunodeficiency virus 1; gag
   4407..4640    +  misc_feature   RRE: The Rev response element (RRE) of HIV-1 allows for Rev-dependent mRNA export from the nucleus to the cytoplasm.
   5017..5117    +  CDS            Rev (fragment): human immunodeficiency virus 1 (HIV-1) Rev protein; rev; enhances nuclear export of unspliced and incompletely spliced viral mRNAs
   5132..5247    +  misc_feature   cPPT/CTS: central polypurine tract and central termination sequence of HIV-1 (lacking the first T)
   5325..5536    +  promoter       EF-1α core promoter: core promoter for human elongation factor EF-1α
   5537..6475    +  intron         EF-1α intron A: intron upstream of the start codon of human EF-1α
   6509..6598    +  CDS            TYMS (fragment): TYSY_HUMAN - Also known as TS. Experimental evidence at protein level: Swiss-Prot protein existence level 1. Contributes to the de novo mitochondrial thymidylate biosynthesis pathway. From Homo sapiens (Human).
   6593..6841    +  CDS            P/V (fragment): PHOSP_MEASE - Experimental evidence at protein level: Swiss-Prot protein existence level 1. Essential component of the RNA polymerase and the nascent chain assembly complex. Also required during RNA synthesis. From Measles virus (strain Edmonston) (MeV) (Subacute sclerose panencephalitis virus).
   6854..7099    +  CDS            Rad23b (fragment): RD23B_RAT - Experimental evidence at protein level: Swiss-Prot protein existence level 1. The XPC complex is proposed to represent the first factor bound at the sites of DNA damage and together with other core recognition factors, Xpa, RPA and the TFIIH complex, is part of the pre-incision (or initial recognition) complex. The XPC complex recognizes a wide spectrum of damaged DNA characterized by distortions of the DNA helix such as single-stranded loops, mismatched bubbles or single-stranded overhangs. The orientation of XPC complex binding appears to be crucial for inducing a productive NER.
   7349..8050    +  CDS            mCherry: mCherry is a basic (constitutively fluorescent) red fluorescent protein published in 2004, derived from Discosoma sp.. It is reported to be a very rapidly-maturing monomer with low acid sensitivity.
   8142..8703    +  misc_feature   IRES: internal ribosome entry site (IRES) of the encephalomyocarditis virus (EMCV)
   8706..9305    +  CDS            PuroR: puromycin N-acetyltransferase; pac from Streptomyces alboniger; confers resistance to puromycin
   9329..9917    +  misc_feature   WPRE: woodchuck hepatitis virus posttranscriptional regulatory element
   9934..196     +  CDS            nef (fragment) (across the origin): NEF_HV1BR - Experimental evidence at protein level: Swiss-Prot protein existence level 1. Extracellular Nef protein targets CD4(+) T-lymphocytes for apoptosis by interacting with CXCR4 surface receptors (PubMed:14990729). From Human immunodeficiency virus type 1 group M subtype B (isolate BRU/LAI) (HIV-1).
>Addgene plasmid #184698 | pLV-EF1a-ArgSen (-)NLS | addgene full sequence | sequence record 363282 | Addgene NGS Result
GTGCTACAAGCTAGTACCAGTTGAGCCAGATAAGGTAGAAGAGGCCAATAAAGGAGAGAACACCAGCTTG
TTACACCCTGTGAGCCTGCATGGGATGGATGACCCGGAGAGAGAAGTGTTAGAGTGGAGGTTTGACAGCC
GCCTAGCATTTCATCACGTGGCCCGAGAGCTGCATCCGGAGTACTTCAAGAACTGCTGATATCGAGCTTG
CTACAAGGGACTTTCCGCTGGGGACTTTCCAGGGAGGCGTGGCCTGGGCGGGACTGGGGAGTGGCGAGCC
CTCAGATCCTGCATATAAGCAGCTGCTTTTTGCCTGTACTGGGTCTCTCTGGTTAGACCAGATCTGAGCC
TGGGAGCTCTCTGGCTAACTAGGGAACCCACTGCTTAAGCCTCAATAAAGCTTGCCTTGAGTGCTTCAAG
TAGTGTGTGCCCGTCTGTTGTGTGACTCTGGTAACTAGAGATCCCTCAGACCCTTTTAGTCAGTGTGGAA
AATCTCTAGCAGTAGTAGTTCATGTCATCTTATTATTCAGTATTTATAACTTGCAAAGAAATGAATATCA
GAGAGTGAGAGGCCTTGACATTGCTAGCGTTTACCGTCGACCTCTAGCTAGAGCTTGGCGTAATCATGGT
CATAGCTGTTTCCTGTGTGAAATTGTTATCCGCTCACAATTCCACACAACATACGAGCCGGAAGCATAAA
GTGTAAAGCCTGGGGTGCCTAATGAGTGAGCTAACTCACATTAATTGCGTTGCGCTCACTGCCCGCTTTC
CAGTCGGGAAACCTGTCGTGCCAGCTGCATTAATGAATCGGCCAACGCGCGGGGAGAGGCGGTTTGCGTA
TTGGGCGCTCTTCCGCTTCCTCGCTCACTGACTCGCTGCGCTCGGTCGTTCGGCTGCGGCGAGCGGTATC
AGCTCACTCAAAGGCGGTAATACGGTTATCCACAGAATCAGGGGATAACGCAGGAAAGAACATGTGAGCA
AAAGGCCAGCAAAAGGCCAGGAACCGTAAAAAGGCCGCGTTGCTGGCGTTTTTCCATAGGCTCCGCCCCC
CTGACGAGCATCACAAAAATCGACGCTCAAGTCAGAGGTGGCGAAACCCGACAGGACTATAAAGATACCA
GGCGTTTCCCCCTGGAAGCTCCCTCGTGCGCTCTCCTGTTCCGACCCTGCCGCTTACCGGATACCTGTCC
GCCTTTCTCCCTTCGGGAAGCGTGGCGCTTTCTCATAGCTCACGCTGTAGGTATCTCAGTTCGGTGTAGG
TCGTTCGCTCCAAGCTGGGCTGTGTGCACGAACCCCCCGTTCAGCCCGACCGCTGCGCCTTATCCGGTAA
CTATCGTCTTGAGTCCAACCCGGTAAGACACGACTTATCGCCACTGGCAGCAGCCACTGGTAACAGGATT
AGCAGAGCGAGGTATGTAGGCGGTGCTACAGAGTTCTTGAAGTGGTGGCCTAACTACGGCTACACTAGAA
GAACAGTATTTGGTATCTGCGCTCTGCTGAAGCCAGTTACCTTCGGAAAAAGAGTTGGTAGCTCTTGATC
CGGCAAACAAACCACCGCTGGTAGCGGTGGTTTTTTTGTTTGCAAGCAGCAGATTACGCGCAGAAAAAAA
GGATCTCAAGAAGATCCTTTGATCTTTTCTACGGGGTCTGACGCTCAGTGGAACGAAAACTCACGTTAAG
GGATTTTGGTCATGAGATTATCAAAAAGGATCTTCACCTAGATCCTTTTAAATTAAAAATGAAGTTTTAA
ATCAATCTAAAGTATATATGAGTAAACTTGGTCTGACAGTTACCAATGCTTAATCAGTGAGGCACCTATC
TCAGCGATCTGTCTATTTCGTTCATCCATAGTTGCCTGACTCCCCGTCGTGTAGATAACTACGATACGGG
AGGGCTTACCATCTGGCCCCAGTGCTGCAATGATACCGCGAGACCCACGCTCACCGGCTCCAGATTTATC
AGCAATAAACCAGCCAGCCGGAAGGGCCGAGCGCAGAAGTGGTCCTGCAACTTTATCCGCCTCCATCCAG
TCTATTAATTGTTGCCGGGAAGCTAGAGTAAGTAGTTCGCCAGTTAATAGTTTGCGCAACGTTGTTGCCA
TTGCTACAGGCATCGTGGTGTCACGCTCGTCGTTTGGTATGGCTTCATTCAGCTCCGGTTCCCAACGATC
AAGGCGAGTTACATGATCCCCCATGTTGTGCAAAAAAGCGGTTAGCTCCTTCGGTCCTCCGATCGTTGTC
AGAAGTAAGTTGGCCGCAGTGTTATCACTCATGGTTATGGCAGCACTGCATAATTCTCTTACTGTCATGC
CATCCGTAAGATGCTTTTCTGTGACTGGTGAGTACTCAACCAAGTCATTCTGAGAATAGTGTATGCGGCG
ACCGAGTTGCTCTTGCCCGGCGTCAATACGGGATAATACCGCGCCACATAGCAGAACTTTAAAAGTGCTC
ATCATTGGAAAACGTTCTTCGGGGCGAAAACTCTCAAGGATCTTACCGCTGTTGAGATCCAGTTCGATGT
AACCCACTCGTGCACCCAACTGATCTTCAGCATCTTTTACTTTCACCAGCGTTTCTGGGTGAGCAAAAAC
AGGAAGGCAAAATGCCGCAAAAAAGGGAATAAGGGCGACACGGAAATGTTGAATACTCATACTCTTCCTT
TTTCAATATTATTGAAGCATTTATCAGGGTTATTGTCTCATGAGCGGATACATATTTGAATGTATTTAGA
AAAATAAACAAATAGGGGTTCCGCGCACATTTCCCCGAAAAGTGCCACCTGACGTCGACGGATCGGGAGA
TCAACTTGTTTATTGCAGCTTATAATGGTTACAAATAAAGCAATAGCATCACAAATTTCACAAATAAAGC
ATTTTTTTCACTGCATTCTAGTTGTGGTTTGTCCAAACTCATCAATGTATCTTATCATGTCTGGATCAAC
TGGATAACTCAAGCTAACCAAAATCATCCCAAACTTCCCACCCCATACCCTATTACCACTGCCAATTACC
TGTGGTTTCATTTACTCTAAACCTGTGATTCCTCTGAATTATTTTCATTTTAAAGAAATTGTATTTGTTA
AATATGTACTACAAACTTAGTAGTTGGAAGGGCTAATTCACTCCCAAAGAAGACAAGATATCCTTGATCT
GTGGATCTACCACACACAAGGCTACTTCCCTGATTAGCAGAACTACACACCAGGGCCAGGGGTCAGATAT
CCACTGACCTTTGGATGGTGCTACAAGCTAGTACCAGTTGAGCCAGATAAGGTAGAAGAGGCCAATAAAG
GAGAGAACACCAGCTTGTTACACCCTGTGAGCCTGCATGGGATGGATGACCCGGAGAGAGAAGTGTTAGA
GTGGAGGTTTGACAGCCGCCTAGCATTTCATCACGTGGCCCGAGAGCTGCATCCGGAGTACTTCAAGAAC
TGCTGATATCGAGCTTGCTACAAGGGACTTTCCGCTGGGGACTTTCCAGGGAGGCGTGGCCTGGGCGGGA
CTGGGGAGTGGCGAGCCCTCAGATCCTGCATATAAGCAGCTGCTTTTTGCCTGTACTGGGTCTCTCTGGT
TAGACCAGATCTGAGCCTGGGAGCTCTCTGGCTAACTAGGGAACCCACTGCTTAAGCCTCAATAAAGCTT
GCCTTGAGTGCTTCAAGTAGTGTGTGCCCGTCTGTTGTGTGACTCTGGTAACTAGAGATCCCTCAGACCC
TTTTAGTCAGTGTGGAAAATCTCTAGCAGTGGCGCCCGAACAGGGACTTGAAAGCGAAAGGGAAACCAGA
GGAGCTCTCTCGACGCAGGACTCGGCTTGCTGAAGCGCGCACGGCAAGAGGCGAGGGGCGGCGACTGGTG
AGTACGCCAAAAATTTTGACTAGCGGAGGCTAGAAGGAGAGAGATGGGTGCGAGAGCGTCAGTATTAAGC
GGGGGAGAATTAGATCGCGATGGGAAAAAATTCGGTTAAGGCCAGGGGGAAAGAAAAAATATAAATTAAA
ACATATAGTATGGGCAAGCAGGGAGCTAGAACGATTCGCAGTTAATCCTGGCCTGTTAGAAACATCAGAA
GGCTGTAGACAAATACTGGGACAGCTACAACCATCCCTTCAGACAGGATCAGAAGAACTTAGATCATTAT
ATAATACAGTAGCAACCCTCTATTGTGTGCATCAAAGGATAGAGATAAAAGACACCAAGGAAGCTTTAGA
CAAGATAGAGGAAGAGCAAAACAAAAGTAAGACCACCGCACAGCAAGCGGCCGGCCGCTGATCTTCAGAC
CTGGAGGAGGAGATATGAGGGACAATTGGAGAAGTGAATTATATAAATATAAAGTAGTAAAAATTGAACC
ATTAGGAGTAGCACCCACCAAGGCAAAGAGAAGAGTGGTGCAGAGAGAAAAAAGAGCAGTGGGAATAGGA
GCTTTGTTCCTTGGGTTCTTGGGAGCAGCAGGAAGCACTATGGGCGCAGCGTCAATGACGCTGACGGTAC
AGGCCAGACAATTATTGTCTGGTATAGTGCAGCAGCAGAACAATTTGCTGAGGGCTATTGAGGCGCAACA
GCATCTGTTGCAACTCACAGTCTGGGGCATCAAGCAGCTCCAGGCAAGAATCCTGGCTGTGGAAAGATAC
CTAAAGGATCAACAGCTCCTGGGGATTTGGGGTTGCTCTGGAAAACTCATTTGCACCACTGCTGTGCCTT
GGAATGCTAGTTGGAGTAATAAATCTCTGGAACAGATTTGGAATCACACGACCTGGATGGAGTGGGACAG
AGAAATTAACAATTACACAAGCTTAATACACTCCTTAATTGAAGAATCGCAAAACCAGCAAGAAAAGAAT
GAACAAGAATTATTGGAATTAGATAAATGGGCAAGTTTGTGGAATTGGTTTAACATAACAAATTGGCTGT
GGTATATAAAATTATTCATAATGATAGTAGGAGGCTTGGTAGGTTTAAGAATAGTTTTTGCTGTACTTTC
TATAGTGAATAGAGTTAGGCAGGGATATTCACCATTATCGTTTCAGACCCACCTCCCAACCCCGAGGGGA
CCCGACAGGCCCGAAGGAATAGAAGAAGAAGGTGGAGAGAGAGACAGAGACAGATCCATTCGATTAGTGA
ACGGATCTCGACGGTATCGCCTTTAAAAGAAAAGGGGGGATTGGGGGGTACAGTGCAGGGGAAAGAATAG
TAGACATAATAGCAACAGACATACAAACTAAAGAATTACAAAAACAAATTACAAAAATTCAAAATTTTCG
GGTTTATTACAGGGACAGCAGAGATCCAGTTTATCGATGAGGCCCTTTCGTCTTCACTCGAGGTGCCCGT
CAGTGGGCAGAGCGCACATCGCCCACAGTCCCCGAGAAGTTGGGGGGAGGGGTCGGCAATTGAACCGGTG
CCTAGAGAAGGTGGCGCGGGGTAAACTGGGAAAGTGATGTCGTGTACTGGCTCCGCCTTTTTCCCGAGGG
TGGGGGAGAACCGTATATAAGTGCAGTAGTCGCCGTGAACGTTCTTTTTCGCAACGGGTTTGCCGCCAGA
ACACAGGTAAGTGCCGTGTGTGGTTCCCGCGGGCCTGGCCTCTTTACGGGTTATGGCCCTTGCGTGCCTT
GAATTACTTCCACCTGGCTGCAGTACGTGATTCTTGATCCCGAGCTTCGGGTTGGAAGTGGGTGGGAGAG
TTCGAGGCCTTGCGCTTAAGGAGCCCCTTCGCCTCGTGCTTGAGTTGAGGCCTGGCCTGGGCGCTGGGGC
CGCCGCGTGCGAATCTGGTGGCACCTTCGCGCCTGTCTCGCTGCTTTCGATAAGTCTCTAGCCATTTAAA
ATTTTTGATGACCTGCTGCGACGCTTTTTTTCTGGCAAGATAGTCTTGTAAATGCGGGCCAAGATCTGCA
CACTGGTATTTCGGTTTTTGGGGCCGCGGGCGGCGACGGGGCCCGTGCGTCCCAGCGCACATGTTCGGCG
AGGCGGGGCCTGCGAGCGCGGCCACCGAGAATCGGACGGGGGTAGTCTCAAGCTGGCCGGCCTGCTCTGG
TGCCTGGCCTCGCGCCGCCGTGTATCGCCCCGCCCTGGGCGGCAAGGCTGGCCCGGTCGGCACCAGTTGC
GTGAGCGGAAAGATGGCCGCTTCCCGGCCCTGCTGCAGGGAGCTCAAAATGGAGGACGCGGCGCTCGGGA
GAGCGGGCGGGTGAGTCACCCACACAAAGGAAAAGGGCCTTTCCGTCCTCAGCCGTCGCTTCATGTGACT
CCACGGAGTACCGGGCGCCGTCCAGGCACCTCGATTAGTTCTCGAGCTTTTGGAGTACGTCGTCTTTAGG
TTGGGGGGAGGGGTTTTATGCGATGGAGTTTCCCCACACTGAGTGGGTGGAGACTGAAGTTAGGCCAGCT
TGGCACTTGATGTAATTCTCCTTGGAATTTGCCCTTTTTGAGTTTGGATCTTGGTTCATTCTCAAGCCTC
AGACAGTGGTTCAAAGTTTTTTTCTTCCATTTCAGGTGTCGTGAGGATCTGGCGCGCCCACCATGGCGCC
TGTTGCTGGGTCCGAACTCCCCCGACGCCCTCTCCCTCCAGCGGCGCAGGAAAGGGACGCAGAACCTCGC
CCCCCCCACGGGGGACTTGGTAAGGACCCCAATGATCCCACAGCTGACGTAGAGATCAACCCGGACTTGA
AACCGATAATCGGGCGAGACAGCGGAAGGGCGTTGGCGGAAGTCCTGAAAAAACCAGTGGCTTCCCGACA
GCTTCAAGGCATGACCAATGGGCGAACGTCTTCAAGGGGACAACTGCTGAAAGAGTTTCAGCTGAAACCA
ATTGGAAAGAAGATGAGCTCCGCTGTTGGCTTTGTGCCCGATACCGGCCCTATGCATGCTAGCATGCAAG
TTACTTTGAAAACTCTCCAGCAACAGACCTTTAAGATAGATATAGATCCAGAGGAAACAGTAAAGGCGTT
GAAAGAAAAAATTGAAAGTGAGAAAGGCAAAGACGCTTTTCCAGTTGCTGGGCAGAAACTCATATACGCC
GGAAAGATCCTCAACGACGACACGGCTTTGAAAGAGTATAAAATAGACGAGAAGAATTTCGTGGTCGTCA
TGGTGACAAAGCCGAAAGCATTCGAATCTAGAGGATCAGCGGGTTCAGCGGCAGGTAGCGGCGAGTTCCG
CGAAAGGTGCCGGCCACGGGACCGCTATAGGCCACGCGAAAGATGCAGGTGTAGGGACCGGATGCGGGCG
AGGGAGCGGACGAGACAACGGGACAGGTGTAGGTCACGAGAGAGGGAATTCGTCGACGGAAGCGGAGCTA
CTAACTTCAGCCTGCTGAAGCAGGCTGGCGACGTGGAGGAGAACCCTGGACCTGTCGACGGATCCATGAG
TAAGGGCGAGGAGGATAACATGGCTATTATTAAAGAATTTATGAGATTCAAAGTTCACGTGGAAGGGTCC
GTGAATGGTCACGAATTTGAGATCGAAGGTGAAGGAAAGGGAAGACCCTACGAAGGTACTCAGACAGCTA
AGTTGAAGGTAACGAAGGGTGGTCCCCTCCCGTTTGCTTGGGATATCCTCAGCCCCCAATTTATGTACGG
TAGCCGCGCTTATGTTAAACATCCGGCGGACATACCAGATTACTGGAAGCTGAGCTTCCCGGAGGGGTTT
AAGTGGGAGAGGGTTATGAACTTCGAGGATGGAGGTGTGGTTACCGTGACCCAAGACAGTAGCCTGCAGG
ATGGAGAATTTATATATAAGGTGAAACTCAGAGGCACCAACTTTCCCTCTGACGGCCCAGTGATGCAGAA
GAAAACGATGGGATGGGAGGCATCAACCGAACGGATGTACCCTGAAGATGGGGCTTTGAAGGGTGAAATA
AAACAACGGTTGAAGCTTAAAGATGGGGGCCACTACGATGCCGAGGTAAAGACGACTTATAAGGCAAAAA
AACCCGTACAACTTCCAGGGGCGTACAACGTAAATATAAAATTGGACATAACTTCACACAATGAAGATTA
TACTATTGTCGAGCAGTACGAACGGAGCGAAGGACGGCATTCTACTGGCGGTATGGATGAGCTTTACAAG
TAAGCGGCCGCTCTAGAGTCGACGGGCCGCGGTAACAATTGTTAACTAACTTAAGCTAGCAACGGTTTCC
CTCTAGCGGGATCAATTCCGCCCCCCCCCCCTAACGTTACTGGCCGAAGCCGCTTGGAATAAGGCCGGTG
TGCGTTTGTCTATATGTTATTTTCCACCATATTGCCGTCTTTTGGCAATGTGAGGGCCCGGAAACCTGGC
CCTGTCTTCTTGACGAGCATTCCTAGGGGTCTTTCCCCTCTCGCCAAAGGAATGCAAGGTCTGTTGAATG
TCGTGAAGGAAGCAGTTCCTCTGGAAGCTTCTTGAAGACAAACAACGTCTGTAGCGACCCTTTGCAGGCA
GCGGAACCCCCCACCTGGCGACAGGTGCCTCTGCGGCCAAAAGCCACGTGTATAAGATACACCTGCAAAG
GCGGCACAACCCCAGTGCCACGTTGTGAGTTGGATAGTTGTGGAAAGAGTCAAATGGCTCTCCTCAAGCG
TATTCAACAAGGGGCTGAAGGATGCCCAGAAGGTACCCCATTGTATGGGATCTGATCTGGGGCCTCGGTG
CACATGCTTTACATGTGTTTAGTCGAGGTTAAAAAAACGTCTAGGCCCCCCGAACCACGGGGACGTGGTT
TTCCTTTGAAAAACACGATAATACCATGACCGAGTACAAGCCCACGGTGCGCCTCGCCACCCGCGACGAC
GTCCCCAGGGCCGTACGCACCCTCGCCGCCGCGTTCGCCGACTACCCCGCCACGCGCCACACCGTCGATC
CGGACCGCCACATCGAGCGGGTCACCGAGCTGCAAGAACTCTTCCTCACGCGCGTCGGGCTCGACATCGG
CAAGGTGTGGGTCGCGGACGACGGCGCCGCGGTGGCGGTCTGGACCACGCCGGAGAGCGTCGAAGCGGGG
GCGGTGTTCGCCGAGATCGGCCCGCGCATGGCCGAGTTGAGCGGTTCCCGGCTGGCCGCGCAGCAACAGA
TGGAAGGCCTCCTGGCGCCGCACCGGCCCAAGGAGCCCGCGTGGTTCCTGGCCACCGTCGGCGTCTCGCC
CGACCACCAGGGCAAGGGTCTGGGCAGCGCCGTCGTGCTCCCCGGAGTGGAGGCGGCCGAGCGCGCCGGG
GTGCCCGCCTTCCTGGAGACCTCCGCGCCCCGCAACCTCCCCTTCTACGAGCGGCTCGGCTTCACCGTCA
CCGCCGACGTCGAGGTGCCCGAAGGACCGCGCACCTGGTGCATGACCCGCAAGCCCGGTGCCTGACCCGG
GCGGGGCGCGTCTGGAACAATCAACCTCTGGATTACAAAATTTGTGAAAGATTGACTGGTATTCTTAACT
ATGTTGCTCCTTTTACGCTATGTGGATACGCTGCTTTAATGCCTTTGTATCATGCTATTGCTTCCCGTAT
GGCTTTCATTTTCTCCTCCTTGTATAAATCCTGGTTGCTGTCTCTTTATGAGGAGTTGTGGCCCGTTGTC
AGGCAACGTGGCGTGGTGTGCACTGTGTTTGCTGACGCAACCCCCACTGGTTGGGGCATTGCCACCACCT
GTCAGCTCCTTTCCGGGACTTTCGCTTTCCCCCTCCCTATTGCCACGGCGGAACTCATCGCCGCCTGCCT
TGCCCGCTGCTGGACAGGGGCTCGGCTGTTGGGCACTGACAATTCCGTGGTGTTGTCGGGGAAGCTGACG
TCCTTTCCATGGCTGCTCGCCTGTGTTGCCACCTGGATTCTGCGCGGGACGTCCTTCTGCTACGTCCCTT
CGGCCCTCAATCCAGCGGACCTTCCTTCCCGCGGCCTGCTGCCGGCTCTGCGGCCTCTTCCGCGTCTTCG
CCTTCGCCCTCAGACGAGTCGGATCTCCCTTTGGGCCGCCTCCCCGCCTGGAATTAATTCTGCAGTCGAG
ACCTAGAAAAACATGGAGCAATCACAAGTAGCAATACAGCAGCTACCAATGCTGATTGTGCCTGGCTAGA
AGCACAAGAGGAGGAGGAGGTGGGTTTTCCAGTCACACCTCAGGTACCTTTAAGACCAATGACTTACAAG
GCAGCTGTAGATCTTAGCCACTTTTTAAAAGAAAAGAGGGGACTGGAAGGGCTAATTCACTCCCAACGAA
GACAAGATATCCTTGATCTGTGGATCTACCACACACAAGGCTACTTCCCTGATTAGCAGAACTACACACC
AGGGCCAGGGGTCAGATATCCACTGACCTTTGGATG
